Addgene plasmid #187386: pKD4_mCherry
Purpose: To chromosomally tag genes of interest with mCherry. FRT-mCherry-kan-FRT
Depositing lab: Roi Avraham. Depositing organization: Weizmann Institute of Science.
Backbone
  Vector backbone: pkD4
  Vector type: Bacterial Expression
Growth in bacteria
  Bacterial resistance: Amp + Kan + Dap
  Growth temperature: 37°C
  Growth strain: MFDpir
  Copy number: Low Copy
Gene/Insert
  Gene/Insert name: mCherry
  Species: Synthetic
  Cloning method: Gibson Cloning
Terms and licenses: Academic/Nonprofit Terms; Industry Terms: Not Available to Industry
Depositor comments: This plasmid requires a pir+ strain for growth and transformation. It will be distributed in MFDpir E. coli. MFDpir strain is auxotrophic for DAP (diaminopimelic acid), so it must be added to the media to grow and extract the plasmid (0.3 mM working concentration).
How to cite: pKD4_mCherry was a gift from Roi Avraham (Addgene plasmid # 187386 ; http://n2t.net/addgene:187386 ; RRID:Addgene_187386)
