[The description below was written by a language model from this plasmid's Addgene catalogue record and pLannotate feature annotations shown in this document.]
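Description:
pKD4_mCherry is a derivative of the pKD4 template plasmid, built by Gibson cloning to supply a PCR-amplifiable cassette for chromosomally tagging bacterial genes of interest with the red fluorescent protein mCherry. It is not a conventional expression vector. Replication depends on the R6K γ origin, which functions only in hosts that supply the pi initiator protein, so the plasmid must be kept in a pir+ strain. It is distributed in MFDpir E. coli, which is auxotrophic for diaminopimelic acid, which explains the "Dap" entry listed alongside the antibiotic markers. The plasmid is low copy and carries two resistance genes: β-lactamase (AmpR) with its own promoter on the backbone, and the Tn5-derived neo/nptII kanamycin resistance gene within the cassette. The short tnpA and ble fragments flanking neo appear to be remnants of the Tn5 source sequence. rrnB T1 and T2 terminators are also present on the backbone.

The kanamycin gene lies between two FRT sites, so FLP recombinase can excise the marker after integration. The catalogue purpose describes the layout as FRT-mCherry-kan-FRT, but the annotated sequence places the mCherry coding region (a synthetic, mammalian codon-optimized sequence, annotated as a fragment) just outside the minimal FRT, between it and the R6K origin. By this arrangement, mCherry would remain in the chromosome once the marker is removed. No dedicated promoter is annotated for mCherry, which fits its intended use as a fusion to, or readout of, an endogenous gene. pKD4-type templates are typically amplified with homology-bearing primers for recombineering, and because the plasmid cannot replicate in non-pir strains, carry-over template does not persist. The record does not specify the recombination method used.
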