Features (pLannotate 1.2.2; 11 found; start..end, strand, type, name):
     70..117     -  protein_bind   FRT: FLP-mediated recombination occurs in the 8-bp core sequence TCTAGAAA (Turan and Bode, 2011). FLP recombinase from the Saccharomyces cerevisiae 2μ plasmid
    122..445     +  CDS            tnpA (fragment): TN5P_ECOLX - Also known as tnp. Experimental evidence at protein level: Swiss-Prot protein existence level 1. Mediates transposition of transposon Tn5 by a 'cut and paste' mechanism. First, the monomeric transposase binds the 19 bp inverted DNA repeats flanking the transposon. Then, dimerization of the DNA- bound transposase creates a synaptic DNA complex. After nicking of the first DNA strand, excision of the transposon proceeds through a series of intermediates. The transposase then mediates the insertion of the transposon at a new site by strand transfer. The activity of the wild- type tran
    477..1268    +  CDS            neo: KKA2_KLEPN - Also known as kan, nptII. Experimental evidence at protein level: Swiss-Prot protein existence level 1. Resistance to kanamycin, neomycin, paromomycin, ribostamycin, butirosin and gentamicin B. From Klebsiella pneumoniae.
   1292..1444    +  CDS            ble (fragment): BLE_KLEPN - Experimental evidence at protein level: Swiss-Prot protein existence level 1. Binding protein with a strong affinity to the bleomycin family of antibiotics. Binds to CL990; an antimitotic-antibiotic compound. From Klebsiella pneumoniae.
   1462..1495    -  protein_bind   FRT (minimal): supports FLP-mediated excision but not integration (Turan and Bode, 2011) FLP recombinase from the Saccharomyces cerevisiae 2μ plasmid
   1534..2242    -  CDS            mCherry (fragment): monomeric derivative of DsRed fluorescent protein (Shaner et al., 2004) mammalian codon-optimized
   2255..2643    -  rep_origin     R6K γ ori: γ replication origin from E. coli plasmid R6K; requires the R6K initiator protein pi for replication
   2745..3605    -  CDS            AmpR: β-lactamase; bla; confers resistance to ampicillin, carbenicillin, and related antibiotics
   3606..3710    -  promoter       AmpR promoter: bla
   3800..3886    +  terminator     rrnB T1 terminator: Escherichia coli rrnB; transcription terminator T1 from the E. coli rrnB gene
   3978..4005    +  terminator     rrnB T2 terminator: transcription terminator T2 from the E. coli rrnB gene
>Addgene plasmid #187386 | pKD4_mCherry | addgene full sequence | sequence record 370396 | Addgene NGS Result
CAGTGCCAAGCTTGCATGCAGATTGCAGCATTACACGTCTTGAGCGATTGTGTAGGCTGGAGCTGCTTCG
AAGTTCCTATACTTTCTAGAGAATAGGAACTTCGGAATAGGAACTTCAAGATCCCCCACGCTGCCGCAAG
CACTCAGGGCGCAAGGGCTGCTAAAGGAAGCGGAACACGTAGAAAGCCAGTCCGCAGAAACGGTGCTGAC
CCCGGATGAATGTCAGCTACTGGGCTATCTGGACAAGGGAAAACGCAAGCGCAAAGAGAAAGCAGGTAGC
TTGCAGTGGGCTTACATGGCGATAGCTAGACTGGGCGGTTTTATGGACAGCAAGCGAACCGGAATTGCCA
GCTGGGGCGCCCTCTGGTAAGGTTGGGAAGCCCTGCAAAGTAAACTGGATGGCTTTCTTGCCGCCAAGGA
TCTGATGGCGCAGGGGATCAAGATCTGATCAAGAGACAGGATGAGGATCGTTTCGCATGATTGAACAAGA
TGGATTGCACGCAGGTTCTCCGGCCGCTTGGGTGGAGAGGCTATTCGGCTATGACTGGGCACAACAGACA
ATCGGCTGCTCTGATGCCGCCGTGTTCCGGCTGTCAGCGCAGGGGCGCCCGGTTCTTTTTGTCAAGACCG
ACCTGTCCGGTGCCCTGAATGAACTGCAGGACGAGGCAGCGCGGCTATCGTGGCTGGCCACGACGGGCGT
TCCTTGCGCAGCTGTGCTCGACGTTGTCACTGAAGCGGGAAGGGACTGGCTGCTATTGGGCGAAGTGCCG
GGGCAGGATCTCCTGTCATCTCACCTTGCTCCTGCCGAGAAAGTATCCATCATGGCTGATGCAATGCGGC
GGCTGCATACGCTTGATCCGGCTACCTGCCCATTCGACCACCAAGCGAAACATCGCATCGAGCGAGCACG
TACTCGGATGGAAGCCGGTCTTGTCGATCAGGATGATCTGGACGAAGAGCATCAGGGGCTCGCGCCAGCC
GAACTGTTCGCCAGGCTCAAGGCGCGCATGCCCGACGGCGAGGATCTCGTCGTGACCCATGGCGATGCCT
GCTTGCCGAATATCATGGTGGAAAATGGCCGCTTTTCTGGATTCATCGACTGTGGCCGGCTGGGTGTGGC
GGACCGCTATCAGGACATAGCGTTGGCTACCCGTGATATTGCTGAAGAGCTTGGCGGCGAATGGGCTGAC
CGCTTCCTCGTGCTTTACGGTATCGCCGCTCCCGATTCGCAGCGCATCGCCTTCTATCGCCTTCTTGACG
AGTTCTTCTGAGCGGGACTCTGGGGTTCGAAATGACCGACCAAGCGACGCCCAACCTGCCATCACGAGAT
TTCGATTCCACCGCCGCCTTCTATGAAAGGTTGGGCTTCGGAATCGTTTTCCGGGACGCCGGCTGGATGA
TCCTCCAGCGCGGGGATCTCATGCTGGAGTTCTTCGCCCACCCCAGCTTCAAAAGCGCTCTGAAGTTCCT
ATACTTTCTAGAGAATAGGAACTTCGGAATAGGAACTAAGGAGGATATTCATATGGACCATGTTACTTGT
ACAGCTCGTCCATGCCGCCGGTGGAGTGGCGGCCCTCGGCGCGTTCGTACTGTTCCACGATGGTGTAGTC
CTCGTTGTGGGAGGTGATGTCCAACTTGATGTTGACGTTGTAGGCGCCGGGCAGCTGCACGGGCTTCTTG
GCCTTGTAGGTGGTCTTGACCTCAGCGTCGTAGTGGCCGCCGTCCTTCAGCTTCAGCCTCTGCTTGATCT
CGCCCTTCAGGGCGCCGTCCTCGGGGTACATCCGCTCGGAGGAGGCCTCCCAGCCCATGGTCTTCTTCTG
CATTACGGGGCCGTCGGAGGGGAAGTTGGTGCCGCGCAGCTTCACCTTGTAGATGAACTCGCGGTCCTGC
AGGGAGGAGTCCTGGGTCACGGTCACCACGCCGCCGTCCTCGAAGTTCATCACGCGCTCCCACTTGAAGC
CCTCGGGGAAGGACAGCTTCAAGTAGTCGGGGATGTCGGCGGGGTGCTTCACGTAGGCCTTGGAGCCGTA
CATGAACTGAGGGGACAGGATGTCCCAGGCGAAGGGCAGGGGGCCACCCTTGGTCACCTTCAGCTTGGCG
GTCTGGGTGCCCTCGTAGGGGCGGCCCTCGCCCTCGCCCTCGATCTCGAACTCGTGGCCGTTCACGGAGC
CCTCCATGTGCACCTTGAAGCGCATGAACTCCTTGATGATGGCCATGTTATCCTCCTCGCCCTTGCTCAC
CAGGCTAATTCCCATGTCAGCCGTTAAGTGTTCCTGTGTCACTCAAAATTGCTTTGAGAGGCTCTAAGGG
CTTCTCAGTGCGTTACATCCCTGGCTTGTTGTCCACAACCGTTAAACCTTAAAAGCTTTAAAAGCCTTAT
ATATTCTTTTTTTTCTTATAAAACTTAAAACCTTAGAGGCTATTTAAGTTGCTGATTTATATTAATTTTA
TTGTTCAAACATGAGAGCTTAGTACGTGAAACATGAGAGCTTAGTACGTTAGCCATGAGAGCTTAGTACG
TTAGCCATGAGGGTTTAGTTCGTTAAACATGAGAGCTTAGTACGTTAAACATGAGAGCTTAGTACGTGAA
ACATGAGAGCTTAGTACGTACTATCAACAGGTTGAACTGCTGATCTTCAGATCCTCTACGCCGGACGCAT
CGTGGCCGGATCTTGCGGCCGCAAAAATTAAAAATGAAGTTTTAAATCAATCTAAAGTATATATGAGTAA
ACTTGGTCTGACAGTTACCAATGCTTAATCAGTGAGGCACCTATCTCAGCGATCTGTCTATTTCGTTCAT
CCATAGTTGCCTGACTCCCCGTCGTGTAGATAACTACGATACGGGAGGGCTTACCATCTGGCCCCAGTGC
TGCAATGATACCGCGAGACCCACGCTCACCGGCTCCAGATTTATCAGCAATAAACCAGCCAGCCGGAAGG
GCCGAGCGCAGAAGTGGTCCTGCAACTTTATCCGCCTCCATCCAGTCTATTAATTGTTGCCGGGAAGCTA
GAGTAAGTAGTTCGCCAGTTAATAGTTTGCGCAACGTTGTTGCCATTGCTACAGGCATCGTGGTGTCACG
CTCGTCGTTTGGTATGGCTTCATTCAGCTCCGGTTCCCAACGATCAAGGCGAGTTACATGATCCCCCATG
TTGTGCAAAAAAGCGGTTAGCTCCTTCGGTCCTCCGATCGTTGTCAGAAGTAAGTTGGCCGCAGTGTTAT
CACTCATGGTTATGGCAGCACTGCATAATTCTCTTACTGTCATGCCATCCGTAAGATGCTTTTCTGTGAC
TGGTGAGTACTCAACCAAGTCATTCTGAGAATAGTGTATGCGGCGACCGAGTTGCTCTTGCCCGGCGTCA
ATACGGGATAATACCGCGCCACATAGCAGAACTTTAAAAGTGCTCATCATTGGAAAACGTTCTTCGGGGC
GAAAACTCTCAAGGATCTTACCGCTGTTGAGATCCAGTTCGATGTAACCCACTCGTGCACCCAACTGATC
TTCAGCATCTTTTACTTTCACCAGCGTTTCTGGGTGAGCAAAAACAGGAAGGCAAAATGCCGCAAAAAAG
GGAATAAGGGCGACACGGAAATGTTGAATACTCATACTCTTCCTTTTTCAATATTATTGAAGCATTTATC
AGGGTTATTGTCTCATGAGCGGATACATATTTGAATGTATTTAGAAAAATAAACAAATAGGGGTTCCGCG
CACATTTCCCCGAAAAGTGCCACCTGCATCGATGGCCCCCGATGGTAGTGTGGGGTCTCCCCATGCGAGA
GTAGGGAACTGCCAGGCATCAAATAAAATGAAAGGCTCAGTCGAAAGACTGGGCCTTTCGTTTTATCTGT
TGTTTGTCGGTGAACGCTCTCCTGAGTAGGACAAATCCGCCGGGAGCGGATTTGAACGTTGCGAAGCAAC
GGCCCGGAGGGTGGCGGGCAGGACGCCCGCCATAAACTGCCAGGCATCAAATTAAGCAGAAGGCCATCCT
GACGGATGGCCTTTTTGCGTGGC
